Addgene plasmid #16517: pBR322 14-3-3 Promoter
Depositing lab: Bert Vogelstein. Depositing organization: Johns Hopkins University and School of Medicine. Publication: 14-3-3 sigma is a p53-regulated inhibitor of G2/M progression. Hermeking H, Lengauer C, Polyak K, He TC, Zhang L, Thiagalingam S, Kinzler KW, Vogelstein B. Mol Cell. 1997 Dec . 1(1):3-11. 10.1016/S1097-2765(00)80002-7 PubMed 9659898.
Backbone
  Vector backbone: pBR322
  Backbone manufacturer: ATCC
  Backbone size w/o insert (bp): 4361
  Vector type: Bacterial Expression
Growth in bacteria
  Bacterial resistance: Ampicillin, 100 μg/mL
  Growth temperature: 37°C
  Growth strain: DH5alpha
  Copy number: High Copy
Gene/Insert
  Gene/Insert name: 14-3-3 promoter (alt name: 14-3-3 sigma)
  Species: H. sapiens (human)
  Insert size (bp): 9500
  GenBank ID: AF029081
  Entrez Gene: SFN (a.k.a. YWHAS)
  Cloning method: Restriction Enzyme; 5′ cloning site BamHI (not destroyed); 3′ cloning site BamHI (not destroyed)
  Sequencing primers: 5′ na; 3′ pBRrevBam
Terms and licenses: Academic/Nonprofit Terms; Industry Terms: Not Available to Industry
How to cite: pBR322 14-3-3 Promoter was a gift from Bert Vogelstein (Addgene plasmid # 16517 ; http://n2t.net/addgene:16517 ; RRID:Addgene_16517)
