[The description below was written by a language model from this plasmid's Addgene catalogue record.]
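Description:
pBR322 14-3-3 Promoter is a bacterial cloning plasmid that carries a large piece of human genomic DNA from the 14-3-3 sigma locus (gene symbol SFN, also known as YWHAS). The backbone is the classic general-purpose E. coli vector pBR322, about 4.4 kb without insert. The insert is roughly 9.5 kb and was placed into the BamHI site, with BamHI sites preserved at both ends, so the fragment can be released intact by a single digest. In standard pBR322 the BamHI site lies within the tetracycline resistance gene, so an insertion there would be expected to disrupt that marker. This fits the record, which lists ampicillin as the only selection. The plasmid is propagated in a standard E. coli cloning strain, and the catalogue describes it as high copy. No feature table is supplied, so the internal organisation of the insert is not documented here, including the position of the transcription start and of any regulatory elements or coding sequence.

Although the catalogue classifies the vector type as bacterial expression, nothing in the record indicates a reporter, tag or expression cassette, and the construct is best understood as a genomic clone serving as source material. The associated publication identified 14-3-3 sigma as a p53-regulated inhibitor of G2/M cell cycle progression. The plasmid is therefore most plausibly used to study transcriptional control of this gene, for example by subcloning promoter fragments into reporter vectors or by mapping p53-responsive regions. The record does not spell out these applications.
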