>Addgene plasmid #16517 | pBR322 14-3-3 Promoter | addgene partial sequence | sequence record 23137 | h14-3-3prom 5'-gaccttctggctggaatgag-3'
TGNNNGGNGNTGTGTTATGTGTGCCCTGNTATGAATGTGGCTGGCTCCCATATCCCCTGGGCTGCCCCCT
GCCCCATCCCCTTTGAGTATCAGAAGCACTCTGAGCCAAGGGGACAGGGGGCACGTGCACTGGTCACGAG
AAAACCCTGGGCTCCCACTGGGGCTCAGCCCAGCCTCCTATCTTTCCTTCTTCTATGGACTTCAGACAGC
CAGTGTCTGGGGACTCTGCCACTCTACCCCCAGCCCTACCCACCAGCCCCCAGGTGAGGCTTCCAGCTGG
GACCTGCCCAGACAGGCTGAGCCTGGGCGTGGTGGGTGGGGTGATGGCTCTGGGGAGCGGCTGCCATCCT
ACAAGCCACACCCCCTCCTCTGAGCTCTGAATATGGGACCCAGTGCCAGGAGCTGGAAGACAAGGTGTTT
CTGCCAAACGGGGACCTCCATCCAGAGAAAAGGAAGAAGGTGCAGGGTGGGCCAAGAGGCAAGTGAAGGT
TGGCCTGAGTCTGGGCCGGAAACTCAGAGGATGTTTCTCCTCTGCTGGGAGCTGTAGTTTCTTATCAAAA
TAGATATTGTTCCACCATCCCCCTCCTTGGCCCTTCAAGTGGGCTGAAGCCCTTGGAAATGANATAAANA
ATNNCNNAAATTGCCNTTNTTCTCNAAANNNATGGTNNNNTAAANGNTGGTGANNGCACCACAGAGGNNC
CTCTGGNNAAAAATTNTCCNCCTCNGGNGGGGGNNNATNNATGNNNGNNGNGNGANAAAAAAANTNANNN
ANNGNCCCCCCTTNTTTTTTAAAAANTNTTNNTGTCNNANAAAAAAATAAN
